>Addgene plasmid #168128 | pGEX6P1-merlin 1-339 | addgene full sequence | sequence record 331103 | Addgene NGS Result
AGCTTATCGACTGCACGGTGCACCAATGCTTCTGGCGTCAGGCAGCCATCGGAAGCTGTGGTATGGCTGT
GCAGGTCGTAAATCACTGCATAATTCGTGTCGCTCAAGGCGCACTCCCGTTCTGGATAATGTTTTTTGCG
CCGACATCATAACGGTTCTGGCAAATATTCTGAAATGAGCTGTTGACAATTAATCATCGGCTCGTATAAT
GTGTGGAATTGTGAGCGGATAACAATTTCACACAGGAAACAGTATTCATGTCCCCTATACTAGGTTATTG
GAAAATTAAGGGCCTTGTGCAACCCACTCGACTTCTTTTGGAATATCTTGAAGAAAAATATGAAGAGCAT
TTGTATGAGCGCGATGAAGGTGATAAATGGCGAAACAAAAAGTTTGAATTGGGTTTGGAGTTTCCCAATC
TTCCTTATTATATTGATGGTGATGTTAAATTAACACAGTCTATGGCCATCATACGTTATATAGCTGACAA
GCACAACATGTTGGGTGGTTGTCCAAAAGAGCGTGCAGAGATTTCAATGCTTGAAGGAGCGGTTTTGGAT
ATTAGATACGGTGTTTCGAGAATTGCATATAGTAAAGACTTTGAAACTCTCAAAGTTGATTTTCTTAGCA
AGCTACCTGAAATGCTGAAAATGTTCGAAGATCGTTTATGTCATAAAACATATTTAAATGGTGATCATGT
AACCCATCCTGACTTCATGTTGTATGACGCTCTTGATGTTGTTTTATACATGGACCCAATGTGCCTGGAT
GCGTTCCCAAAATTAGTTTGTTTTAAAAAACGTATTGAAGCTATCCCACAAATTGATAAGTACTTGAAAT
CCAGCAAGTATATAGCATGGCCTTTGCAGGGCTGGCAAGCCACGTTTGGTGGTGGCGACCATCCTCCAAA
ATCGGATCTGGAAGTTCTGTTCCAGGGGCCCATGGCCGGGGCCATCGCTTCCCGCATGAGCTTCAGCTCT
CTCAAGAGGAAGCAACCCAAGACGTTCACCGTGAGGATCGTCACCATGGACGCCGAGATGGAGTTCAATT
GCGAGATGAAGTGGAAAGGGAAGGACCTCTTTGATTTGGTGTGCCGGACTCTGGGGCTCCGAGAAACCTG
GTTCTTTGGACTGCAGTACACAATCAAGGACACAGTGGCCTGGCTCAAAATGGACAAGAAGGTACTGGAT
CATGATGTTTCAAAGGAAGAACCAGTCACCTTTCACTTCTTGGCCAAATTTTATCCTGAGAATGCTGAAG
AGGAGCTGGTTCAGGAGATCACACAACATTTATTCTTCTTACAGGTAAAGAAGCAGATTTTAGATGAAAA
GATCTACTGCCCTCCTGAGGCTTCTGTGCTCCTGGCTTCTTACGCCGTCCAGGCCAAGTATGGTGACTAC
GACCCCAGTGTTCACAAGCGGGGATTTTTGGCCCAAGAGGAATTGCTTCCAAAAAGGGTAATAAATCTGT
ATCAGATGACTCCGGAAATGTGGGAGGAGAGAATTACTGTTTGGTACGCAGAGCACCGAGGCCGAGCCAG
GGATGAAGCTGAAATGGAATATCTGAAGATAGCTCAGGACCTGGAGATGTACGGTGTGAACTACTTTGCA
ATCCGGAATAAAAAGGGCACAGAGCTGCTGCTTGGAGTGGATGCCCTGGGGCTTCACATTTATGACCCTG
AGAACAGACTGACCCCCAAGATCTCCTTCCCGTGGAATGAAATCCGAAACATCTCGTACAGTGACAAGGA
GTTTACTATTAAACCACTGGATAAGAAAATTGATGTCTTCAAGTTTAACTCCTCAAAGCTTCGTGTTAAT
AAGCTGATTCTCCAGCTATGTATCGAGAACCATGATCTATTTATGAGGAGAAGGAAAGCCGATTCTTTGG
AAGTTCAGCAGATGAAAGCCCAGGCCAGGGAGGAGAAGGCTAGAAAGCAGATGGAGCGGCAGCGCCTCTG
ACTGACGATCTGCCTCGCGCGTTTCGGTGATGACGGTGAAAACCTCTGACACATGCAGCTCCCGGAGACG
GTCACAGCTTGTCTGTAAGCGGATGCCGGGAGCAGACAAGCCCGTCAGGGCGCGTCAGCGGGTGTTGGCG
GGTGTCGGGGCGCAGCCATGACCCAGTCACGTAGCGATAGCGGAGTGTATAATTCTTGAAGACGAAAGGG
CCTCGTGATACGCCTATTTTTATAGGTTAATGTCATGATAATAATGGTTTCTTAGACGTCAGGTGGCACT
TTTCGGGGAAATGTGCGCGGAACCCCTATTTGTTTATTTTTCTAAATACATTCAAATATGTATCCGCTCA
TGAGACAATAACCCTGATAAATGCTTCAATAATATTGAAAAAGGAAGAGTATGAGTATTCAACATTTCCG
TGTCGCCCTTATTCCCTTTTTTGCGGCATTTTGCCTTCCTGTTTTTGCTCACCCAGAAACGCTGGTGAAA
GTAAAAGATGCTGAAGATCAGTTGGGTGCACGAGTGGGTTACATCGAACTGGATCTCAACAGCGGTAAGA
TCCTTGAGAGTTTTCGCCCCGAAGAACGTTTTCCAATGATGAGCACTTTTAAAGTTCTGCTATGTGGCGC
GGTATTATCCCGTGTTGACGCCGGGCAAGAGCAACTCGGTCGCCGCATACACTATTCTCAGAATGACTTG
GTTGAGTACTCACCAGTCACAGAAAAGCATCTTACGGATGGCATGACAGTAAGAGAATTATGCAGTGCTG
CCATAACCATGAGTGATAACACTGCGGCCAACTTACTTCTGACAACGATCGGAGGACCGAAGGAGCTAAC
CGCTTTTTTGCACAACATGGGGGATCATGTAACTCGCCTTGATCGTTGGGAACCGGAGCTGAATGAAGCC
ATACCAAACGACGAGCGTGACACCACGATGCCTGCAGCAATGGCAACAACGTTGCGCAAACTATTAACTG
GCGAACTACTTACTCTAGCTTCCCGGCAACAATTAATAGACTGGATGGAGGCGGATAAAGTTGCAGGACC
ACTTCTGCGCTCGGCCCTTCCGGCTGGCTGGTTTATTGCTGATAAATCTGGAGCCGGTGAGCGTGGGTCT
CGCGGTATCATTGCAGCACTGGGGCCAGATGGTAAGCCCTCCCGTATCGTAGTTATCTACACGACGGGGA
GTCAGGCAACTATGGATGAACGAAATAGACAGATCGCTGAGATAGGTGCCTCACTGATTAAGCATTGGTA
ACTGTCAGACCAAGTTTACTCATATATACTTTAGATTGATTTAAAACTTCATTTTTAATTTAAAAGGATC
TAGGTGAAGATCCTTTTTGATAATCTCATGACCAAAATCCCTTAACGTGAGTTTTCGTTCCACTGAGCGT
CAGACCCCGTAGAAAAGATCAAAGGATCTTCTTGAGATCCTTTTTTTCTGCGCGTAATCTGCTGCTTGCA
AACAAAAAAACCACCGCTACCAGCGGTGGTTTGTTTGCCGGATCAAGAGCTACCAACTCTTTTTCCGAAG
GTAACTGGCTTCAGCAGAGCGCAGATACCAAATACTGTCCTTCTAGTGTAGCCGTAGTTAGGCCACCACT
TCAAGAACTCTGTAGCACCGCCTACATACCTCGCTCTGCTAATCCTGTTACCAGTGGCTGCTGCCAGTGG
CGATAAGTCGTGTCTTACCGGGTTGGACTCAAGACGATAGTTACCGGATAAGGCGCAGCGGTCGGGCTGA
ACGGGGGGTTCGTGCACACAGCCCAGCTTGGAGCGAACGACCTACACCGAACTGAGATACCTACAGCGTG
AGCTATGAGAAAGCGCCACGCTTCCCGAAGGGAGAAAGGCGGACAGGTATCCGGTAAGCGGCAGGGTCGG
AACAGGAGAGCGCACGAGGGAGCTTCCAGGGGGAAACGCCTGGTATCTTTATAGTCCTGTCGGGTTTCGC
CACCTCTGACTTGAGCGTCGATTTTTGTGATGCTCGTCAGGGGGGCGGAGCCTATGGAAAAACGCCAGCA
ACGCGGCCTTTTTACGGTTCCTGGCCTTTTGCTGGCCTTTTGCTCACATGTTCTTTCCTGCGTTATCCCC
TGATTCTGTGGATAACCGTATTACCGCCTTTGAGTGAGCTGATACCGCTCGCCGCAGCCGAACGACCGAG
CGCAGCGAGTCAGTGAGCGAGGAAGCGGAAGAGCGCCTGATGCGGTATTTTCTCCTTACGCATCTGTGCG
GTATTTCACACCGCATAAATTCCGACACCATCGAATGGCGCAAAACCTTTCGCGGTATGGCATGATAGCG
CCCGGAAGAGAGTCAATTCAGGGTGGTGAATGTGAAACCAGTAACGTTATACGATGTCGCAGAGTATGCC
GGTGTCTCTTATCAGACCGTTTCCCGCGTGGTGAACCAGGCCAGCCACGTTTCTGCGAAAACGCGGGAAA
AAGTGGAAGCGGCGATGGCGGAGCTGAATTACATTCCCAACCGCGTGGCACAACAACTGGCGGGCAAACA
GTCGTTGCTGATTGGCGTTGCCACCTCCAGTCTGGCCCTGCACGCGCCGTCGCAAATTGTCGCGGCGATT
AAATCTCGCGCCGATCAACTGGGTGCCAGCGTGGTGGTGTCGATGGTAGAACGAAGCGGCGTCGAAGCCT
GTAAAGCGGCGGTGCACAATCTTCTCGCGCAACGCGTCAGTGGGCTGATCATTAACTATCCGCTGGATGA
CCAGGATGCCATTGCTGTGGAAGCTGCCTGCACTAATGTTCCGGCGTTATTTCTTGATGTCTCTGACCAG
ACACCCATCAACAGTATTATTTTCTCCCATGAAGACGGTACGCGACTGGGCGTGGAGCATCTGGTCGCAT
TGGGTCACCAGCAAATCGCGCTGTTAGCGGGCCCATTAAGTTCTGTCTCGGCGCGTCTGCGTCTGGCTGG
CTGGCATAAATATCTCACTCGCAATCAAATTCAGCCGATAGCGGAACGGGAAGGCGACTGGAGTGCCATG
TCCGGTTTTCAACAAACCATGCAAATGCTGAATGAGGGCATCGTTCCCACTGCGATGCTGGTTGCCAACG
ATCAGATGGCGCTGGGCGCAATGCGCGCCATTACCGAGTCCGGGCTGCGCGTTGGTGCGGATATCTCGGT
AGTGGGATACGACGATACCGAAGACAGCTCATGTTATATCCCGCCGTTAACCACCATCAAACAGGATTTT
CGCCTGCTGGGGCAAACCAGCGTGGACCGCTTGCTGCAACTCTCTCAGGGCCAGGCGGTGAAGGGCAATC
AGCTGTTGCCCGTCTCACTGGTGAAAAGAAAAACCACGCTAGCGCCCAATACGCAAACCGCCTCTCCCCG
CGCGTTGGCCGATTCATTAATGCAGCTGGCACGACAGGTTTCCCGACTGGAAAGCGGGCAGTGAGCGCAA
CGCAATTAATGTAAGTTAGCTCACTCATTAGGCACCCCAGGCTTTACACTTTATGCTTCCGGCTCGTATG
TTGTGTGGAATTGTGAGCGGATAACAATTTCACACAGGAAACAGCTATGACCATGATTACGGATTCACTG
GCCGTCGTTTTACAACGTCGTGACTGGGAAAACCCTGGCGTTACCCAACTTAATCGCCTTGCAGCACATC
CCCCTTTCGCCAGCTGGCGTAATAGCGAAGAGGCCCGCACCGATCGCCCTTCCCAACAGTTGCGCAGCCT
GAATGGCGAATGGCGCTTTGCCTGGTTTCCGGCACCAGAAGCGGTGCCGGAAAGCTGGCTGGAGTGCGAT
CTTCCTGAGGCCGATACTGTCGTCGTCCCCTCAAACTGGCAGATGCACGGTTACGATGCGCCCATCTACA
CCAACGTGACCTATCCCATTACGGTCAATCCGCCGTTTGTTCCCACGGAGAATCCGACGGGTTGTTACTC
GCTCACATTTAATGTTGATGAAAGCTGGCTACAGGAAGGCCAGACGCGAATTATTTTTGATGGCGTTGGA
ATT
Features (pLannotate 1.2.2; 17 found; start..end, strand, type, name):
    183..211     +  promoter       tac promoter: strong E. coli promoter; hybrid between the trp and lac UV5 promoters
    219..235     +  protein_bind   lac operator: The lac repressor binds to the lac operator to inhibit transcription in E. coli. This inhibition can be relieved by adding lactose or isopropyl-β-D-thiogalactopyranoside (IPTG). lac repressor encoded by lacI
    258..911     +  CDS            GST26_SCHJA: Experimental evidence at protein level: Swiss-Prot protein existence level 1. GST isoenzymes appear to play a central role in the parasite detoxification system. Other functions are also suspected including a role in increasing the solubility of haematin in the parasite gut. From Schistosoma japonicum (Blood fluke).
    942..1925    +  CDS            NF2 (fragment): MERL_HUMAN - Also known as SCH. Experimental evidence at protein level: Swiss-Prot protein existence level 1. Probable regulator of the Hippo/SWH (Sav/Wts/Hpo) signaling pathway, a signaling pathway that plays a pivotal role in tumor suppression by restricting proliferation and promoting apoptosis. Along with WWC1 can synergistically induce the phosphorylation of LATS1 and LATS2 and can probably function in the regulation of the Hippo/SWH (Sav/Wts/Hpo) signaling pathway. May act as a membrane stabilizing protein. May inhibit PI3 kinase by binding to AGAP2 and impairing its stimulating activity
   1970..2009    +  CDS            rop (fragment): Rop protein, which maintains plasmids at low copy number; rop
   2111..2151    +  misc_feature   bom (fragment): basis of mobility region from pBR322
   2256..2360    +  promoter       AmpR promoter: bla
   2361..3221    +  CDS            AmpR: β-lactamase; bla; confers resistance to ampicillin, carbenicillin, and related antibiotics
   3392..3980    +  rep_origin     ori: high-copy-number ColE1/pMB1/pBR322/pUC origin of replication
   4166..4217    -  misc_feature   bom (fragment): basis of mobility region from pBR322
   4224..4301    +  promoter       lacI promoter: lacI
   4302..5384    +  CDS            lacI: lac repressor; lacI; The lac repressor binds to the lac operator to inhibit transcription in E. coli. This inhibition can be relieved by adding lactose or isopropyl-β-D-thiogalactopyranoside (IPTG).
   5397..5418    +  protein_bind   CAP binding site: CAP binding activates transcription in the presence of cAMP. E. coli catabolite activator protein
   5433..5463    +  promoter       lac promoter: promoter for the E. coli lac operon
   5471..5487    +  protein_bind   lac operator: The lac repressor binds to the lac operator to inhibit transcription in E. coli. This inhibition can be relieved by adding lactose or isopropyl-β-D-thiogalactopyranoside (IPTG). lac repressor encoded by lacI
   5507..5680    +  CDS            lacZα: LacZα fragment of β-galactosidase; lacZ fragment
   5944..107     -  CDS            yciV (fragment) (across the origin): RNAAM_ECOLI - Also known as trpH From Escherichia coli (strain K12).
