[The description below was written by a language model from this plasmid's Addgene catalogue record and pLannotate feature annotations shown in this document.]
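Description:
pGEX6P1-merlin 1-339 is a 5,953 bp bacterial expression plasmid built on the pGEX-6P-1 backbone for producing an N-terminal portion of the human tumor suppressor merlin (NF2) in E. coli. It replicates from a high-copy ColE1/pMB1-type origin and is selected with ampicillin through the bla (β-lactamase) gene and its own promoter. The annotation also picks up short remnants typical of this vector family, including rop and bom fragments from pBR322, a lac promoter/operator with a lacZα segment, and a small E. coli yciV fragment spanning the sequence origin. None of these contribute to the expression cassette.

The payload is a single fusion open reading frame driven by the tac promoter, a strong trp/lac hybrid, followed by a lac operator. The plasmid carries its own lacI gene, so the lac repressor holds transcription off until an inducer such as IPTG is supplied. The reading frame begins with Schistosoma japonicum glutathione S-transferase (GST) from the backbone, followed after a short linker by the human NF2 coding segment for residues 1–339, a 1,017 bp insert introduced by Gibson cloning. The automated annotation marks a slightly shorter stretch of this insert as matching NF2. In pGEX-6P vectors the linker between GST and the insert normally encodes a PreScission protease site for tag removal, although the feature table does not annotate it here.

The GST tag allows affinity purification on glutathione resin. The construct is intended for making recombinant merlin fragment, and the associated study concerns how merlin's conformational flexibility relates to its tumor suppressor functions.
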