Addgene plasmid #168128: pGEX6P1-merlin 1-339
Purpose: Bacterial expression of human Nf2/merlin 1-339
Depositing lab: Tina Izard. Depositing organization: UF Scripps Biomedical Research. Publication: Conformational flexibility determines the Nf2/merlin tumor suppressor functions. Primi MC, Rangarajan ES, Patil DN, Izard T. Matrix Biol Plus. 2021 Jul 1;12:100074. doi: 10.1016/j.mbplus.2021.100074. eCollection 2021 Dec. PubMed 34337379.
Backbone
  Vector backbone: pGEX-6P-1
  Total vector size (bp): 5953
  Vector type: Bacterial Expression
Growth in bacteria
  Bacterial resistance: Ampicillin, 100 μg/mL
  Growth temperature: 37°C
  Growth strain: DH5alpha
  Copy number: High Copy
Gene/Insert
  Gene/Insert name: Merlin (alt name: NF2)
  Species: H. sapiens (human)
  Insert size (bp): 1017
  GenBank ID: 4471
  Entrez Gene: NF2 (a.k.a. ACN, BANF, SCH, SWNV, merlin-1)
  Tag / fusion protein: Glutathione S-transferase (GST) (N terminal on backbone)
  Cloning method: Gibson Cloning
  Sequencing primers: 5′ pGEX 5'; 3′ pGEX 3'
Terms and licenses: Academic/Nonprofit Terms; Industry Terms: Not Available to Industry
How to cite: pGEX6P1-merlin 1-339 was a gift from Tina Izard (Addgene plasmid # 168128 ; http://n2t.net/addgene:168128 ; RRID:Addgene_168128)
